LOCUS       Exported 6426 bp ds-DNA circular SYN 13-MAY-2021
DEFINITION  Gateway Donor vector containing EGFR, part of the Target Accelerator
            Plasmid Collection..
ACCESSION   .
VERSION     .
KEYWORDS    pDONR223_EGFR_p.Q1020H
SOURCE      synthetic DNA construct
  ORGANISM  synthetic DNA construct
REFERENCE   1 (bases 1 to 6426)
  AUTHORS   Berger AH, Brooks AN, Wu X, Shrestha Y, Chouinard C, Piccioni F,
            Bagul M, Kamburov A, Imielinski M, Hogstrom L, Zhu C, Yang X, Pantel
            S, Sakai R, Watson J, Kaplan N, Campbell JD, Singh S, Root DE,
            Narayan R, Natoli T, Lahr DL, Tirosh I, Tamayo P, Getz G, Wong B,
            Doench J, Subramanian A, Golub TR, Meyerson M, Boehm JS
  TITLE     High-throughput Phenotyping of Lung Cancer Somatic Mutations.
  JOURNAL   Cancer Cell. 2016 Aug 8;30(2):214-28. doi:
            10.1016/j.ccell.2016.06.022. Epub 2016 Jul 28.
  PUBMED    27478040
REFERENCE   2 (bases 1 to 6426)
  AUTHORS   .
  TITLE     Direct Submission
  JOURNAL   Exported May 13, 2021 from SnapGene Server 1.1.58
            http://www.snapgene.com
FEATURES             Location/Qualifiers
     source          1..6426
                     /organism="synthetic DNA construct"
                     /mol_type="other DNA"
     primer_bind     92..109
                     /label=L4440
                     /note="L4440 vector, forward primer"
     terminator      268..295
                     /label=rrnB T2 terminator
                     /note="transcription terminator T2 from the E. coli rrnB
                     gene"
     terminator      387..473
                     /gene="Escherichia coli rrnB"
                     /label=rrnB T1 terminator
                     /note="transcription terminator T1 from the E. coli rrnB
                     gene"
     primer_bind     522..544
                     /label=M13/pUC Forward
                     /note="In lacZ gene"
     primer_bind     536..553
                     /label=M13 Forward
                     /note="In lacZ gene. Also called M13-F20 or M13 (-21)
                     Forward"
     primer_bind     537..553
                     /label=M13 fwd
                     /note="common sequencing primer, one of multiple similar
                     variants"
     protein_bind    569..668
                     /gene="mutant version of attL"
                     /label=attL1
                     /bound_moiety="LR Clonase(TM)"
                     /note="recombination site for the Gateway(R) LR reaction"
     CDS             671..4303
                     /codon_start=1
                     /product="precursor of human epidermal growth factor
                     receptor"
                     /label=EGFR
                     /translation="MRPSGTAGAALLALLAALCPASRALEEKKVCQGTSNKLTQLGTFE
                     DHFLSLQRMFNNCEVVLGNLEITYVQRNYDLSFLKTIQEVAGYVLIALNTVERIPLENL
                     QIIRGNMYYENSYALAVLSNYDANKTGLKELPMRNLQEILHGAVRFSNNPALCNVESIQ
                     WRDIVSSDFLSNMSMDFQNHLGSCQKCDPSCPNGSCWGAGEENCQKLTKIICAQQCSGR
                     CRGKSPSDCCHNQCAAGCTGPRESDCLVCRKFRDEATCKDTCPPLMLYNPTTYQMDVNP
                     EGKYSFGATCVKKCPRNYVVTDHGSCVRACGADSYEMEEDGVRKCKKCEGPCRKVCNGI
                     GIGEFKDSLSINATNIKHFKNCTSISGDLHILPVAFRGDSFTHTPPLDPQELDILKTVK
                     EITGFLLIQAWPENRTDLHAFENLEIIRGRTKQHGQFSLAVVSLNITSLGLRSLKEISD
                     GDVIISGNKNLCYANTINWKKLFGTSGQKTKIISNRGENSCKATGQVCHALCSPEGCWG
                     PEPRDCVSCRNVSRGRECVDKCNLLEGEPREFVENSECIQCHPECLPQAMNITCTGRGP
                     DNCIQCAHYIDGPHCVKTCPAGVMGENNTLVWKYADAGHVCHLCHPNCTYGCTGPGLEG
                     CPTNGPKIPSIATGMVGALLLLLVVALGIGLFMRRRHIVRKRTLRRLLQERELVEPLTP
                     SGEAPNQALLRILKETEFKKIKVLGSGAFGTVYKGLWIPEGEKVKIPVAIKELREATSP
                     KANKEILDEAYVMASVDNPHVCRLLGICLTSTVQLITQLMPFGCLLDYVREHKDNIGSQ
                     YLLNWCVQIAKGMNYLEDRRLVHRDLAARNVLVKTPQHVKITDFGLAKLLGAEEKEYHA
                     EGGKVPIKWMALESILHRIYTHQSDVWSYGVTVWELMTFGSKPYDGIPASEISSILEKG
                     ERLPQPPICTIDVYMIMVKCWMIDADSRPKFRELIIEFSKMARDPQRYLVIQGDERMHL
                     PSPTDSNFYRALMDEEDMDDVVDADEYLIPHQGFFSSPSTSRTPLLSSLSATSNNSTVA
                     CIDRNGLQSCPIKEDSFLQRYSSDPTGALTEDSIDDTFLPVPEYINQSVPKRPAGSVQN
                     PVYHNQPLNPAPSRDPHYQDPHSTAVGNPEYLNTVQPTCVNSTFDSPAHWAQKGSHQIS
                     LDNPDYQQDFFPKEAKPNGIFKGSTAENAEYLRVAPQSSEFIGA"
     protein_bind    complement(4305..4404)
                     /gene="mutant version of attL"
                     /label=attL2
                     /bound_moiety="LR Clonase(TM)"
                     /note="recombination site for the Gateway(R) LR reaction"
     primer_bind     complement(4421..4440)
                     /label=T7
                     /note="T7 promoter, forward primer"
     promoter        complement(4422..4440)
                     /label=T7 promoter
                     /note="promoter for bacteriophage T7 RNA polymerase"
     primer_bind     complement(4445..4461)
                     /label=M13 rev
                     /note="common sequencing primer, one of multiple similar
                     variants"
     primer_bind     complement(4445..4461)
                     /label=M13 Reverse
                     /note="In lacZ gene. Also called M13-rev"
     CDS             4892..5683
                     /codon_start=1
                     /gene="aadA"
                     /product="aminoglycoside adenylyltransferase (Murphy,
                     1985)"
                     /label=SmR
                     /note="confers resistance to spectinomycin and
                     streptomycin"
                     /translation="MREAVIAEVSTQLSEVVGVIERHLEPTLLAVHLYGSAVDGGLKPH
                     SDIDLLVTVTVRLDETTRRALINDLLETSASPGESEILRAVEVTIVVHDDIIPWRYPAK
                     RELQFGEWQRNDILAGIFEPATIDIDLAILLTKAREHSVALVGPAAEELFDPVPEQDLF
                     EALNETLTLWNSPPDWAGDERNVVLTLSRIWYSAVTGKIAPKDVAADWAMERLPAQYQP
                     VILEARQAYLGQEEDRLASRADQLEEFVHYVKGEITKVVGK"
     rep_origin      5776..6364
                     /direction=RIGHT
                     /label=ori
                     /note="high-copy-number ColE1/pMB1/pBR322/pUC origin of
                     replication"
     primer_bind     6265..6284
                     /label=pBR322ori-F
                     /note="pBR322 origin, forward primer"
ORIGIN
        1 ctttcctgcg ttatcccctg attctgtgga taaccgtatt accgcctttg agtgagctga
       61 taccgctcgc cgcagccgaa cgaccgagcg cagcgagtca gtgagcgagg aagcggaaga
      121 gcgcccaata cgcaaaccgc ctctccccgc gcgttggccg attcattaat gcagctggca
      181 cgacaggttt cccgactgga aagcgggcag tgagcgcaac gcaattaata cgcgtaccgc
      241 tagccaggaa gagtttgtag aaacgcaaaa aggccatccg tcaggatggc cttctgctta
      301 gtttgatgcc tggcagttta tggcgggcgt cctgcccgcc accctccggg ccgttgcttc
      361 acaacgttca aatccgctcc cggcggattt gtcctactca ggagagcgtt caccgacaaa
      421 caacagataa aacgaaaggc ccagtcttcc gactgagcct ttcgttttat ttgatgcctg
      481 gcagttccct actctcgcgt taacgctagc atggatgttt tcccagtcac gacgttgtaa
      541 aacgacggcc agtcttaagc tcgggcccca aataatgatt ttattttgac tgatagtgac
      601 ctgttcgttg caacaaattg atgagcaatg cttttttata atgccaactt tgtacaaaaa
      661 agttggcacc atgcgaccct ccgggacggc cggggcagcg ctcctggcgc tgctggctgc
      721 gctctgcccg gcgagtcggg ctctggagga aaagaaagtt tgccaaggca cgagtaacaa
      781 gctcacgcag ttgggcactt ttgaagatca ttttctcagc ctccagagga tgttcaataa
      841 ctgtgaggtg gtccttggga atttggaaat tacctatgtg cagaggaatt atgatctttc
      901 cttcttaaag accatccagg aggtggctgg ttatgtcctc attgccctca acacagtgga
      961 gcgaattcct ttggaaaacc tgcagatcat cagaggaaat atgtactacg aaaattccta
     1021 tgccttagca gtcttatcta actatgatgc aaataaaacc ggactgaagg agctgcccat
     1081 gagaaattta caggaaatcc tgcatggcgc cgtgcggttc agcaacaacc ctgccctgtg
     1141 caacgtggag agcatccagt ggcgggacat agtcagcagt gactttctca gcaacatgtc
     1201 gatggacttc cagaaccacc tgggcagctg ccaaaagtgt gatccaagct gtcccaatgg
     1261 gagctgctgg ggtgcaggag aggagaactg ccagaaactg accaaaatca tctgtgccca
     1321 gcagtgctcc gggcgctgcc gtggcaagtc ccccagtgac tgctgccaca accagtgtgc
     1381 tgcaggctgc acaggccccc gggagagcga ctgcctggtc tgccgcaaat tccgagacga
     1441 agccacgtgc aaggacacct gccccccact catgctctac aaccccacca cgtaccagat
     1501 ggatgtgaac cccgagggca aatacagctt tggtgccacc tgcgtgaaga agtgtccccg
     1561 taattatgtg gtgacagatc acggctcgtg cgtccgagcc tgtggggccg acagctatga
     1621 gatggaggaa gacggcgtcc gcaagtgtaa gaagtgcgaa gggccttgcc gcaaagtgtg
     1681 taacggaata ggtattggtg aatttaaaga ctcactctcc ataaatgcta cgaatattaa
     1741 acacttcaaa aactgcacct ccatcagtgg cgatctccac atcctgccgg tggcatttag
     1801 gggtgactcc ttcacacata ctcctcctct ggatccacag gaactggata ttctgaaaac
     1861 cgtaaaggaa atcacagggt ttttgctgat tcaggcttgg cctgaaaaca ggacggacct
     1921 ccatgccttt gagaacctag aaatcatacg cggcaggacc aagcaacatg gtcagttttc
     1981 tcttgcagtc gtcagcctga acataacatc cttgggatta cgctccctca aggagataag
     2041 tgatggagat gtgataattt caggaaacaa aaatttgtgc tatgcaaata caataaactg
     2101 gaaaaaactg tttgggacct ccggtcagaa aaccaaaatt ataagcaaca gaggtgaaaa
     2161 cagctgcaag gccacaggcc aggtctgcca tgccttgtgc tcccccgagg gctgctgggg
     2221 cccggagccc agggactgcg tctcttgccg gaatgtcagc cgaggcaggg aatgcgtgga
     2281 caagtgcaac cttctggagg gtgagccaag ggagtttgtg gagaactctg agtgcataca
     2341 gtgccaccca gagtgcctgc ctcaggccat gaacatcacc tgcacaggac ggggaccaga
     2401 caactgtatc cagtgtgccc actacattga cggcccccac tgcgtcaaga cctgcccggc
     2461 aggagtcatg ggagaaaaca acaccctggt ctggaagtac gcagacgccg gccatgtgtg
     2521 ccacctgtgc catccaaact gcacctacgg atgcactggg ccaggtcttg aaggctgtcc
     2581 aacgaatggg cctaagatcc cgtccatcgc cactgggatg gtgggggccc tcctcttgct
     2641 gctggtggtg gccctgggga tcggcctctt catgcgaagg cgccacatcg ttcggaagcg
     2701 cacgctgcgg aggctgctgc aggagaggga gcttgtggag cctcttacac ccagtggaga
     2761 agctcccaac caagctctct tgaggatctt gaaggaaact gaattcaaaa agatcaaagt
     2821 gctgggctcc ggtgcgttcg gcacggtgta taagggactc tggatcccag aaggtgagaa
     2881 agttaaaatt cccgtcgcta tcaaggaatt aagagaagca acatctccga aagccaacaa
     2941 ggaaatcctc gatgaagcct acgtgatggc cagcgtggac aacccccacg tgtgccgcct
     3001 gctgggcatc tgcctcacct ccaccgtgca actcatcacg cagctcatgc ccttcggctg
     3061 cctcctggac tatgtccggg aacacaaaga caatattggc tcccagtacc tgctcaactg
     3121 gtgtgtgcag atcgcaaagg gcatgaacta cttggaggac cgtcgcttgg tgcaccgcga
     3181 cctggcagcc aggaacgtac tggtgaaaac accgcagcat gtcaagatca cagattttgg
     3241 gctggccaaa ctgctgggtg cggaagagaa agaataccat gcagaaggag gcaaagtgcc
     3301 tatcaagtgg atggcattgg aatcaatttt acacagaatc tatacccacc agagtgatgt
     3361 ctggagctac ggggtgaccg tttgggagtt gatgaccttt ggatccaagc catatgacgg
     3421 aatccctgcc agcgagatct cctccatcct ggagaaagga gaacgcctcc ctcagccacc
     3481 catatgtacc atcgatgtct acatgatcat ggtcaagtgc tggatgatag acgcagatag
     3541 tcgcccaaag ttccgtgagt tgatcatcga attctccaaa atggcccgag acccccagcg
     3601 ctaccttgtc attcaggggg atgaaagaat gcatttgcca agtcctacag actccaactt
     3661 ctaccgtgcc ctgatggatg aagaagacat ggacgacgtg gtggatgccg acgagtacct
     3721 catcccacat cagggcttct tcagcagccc ctccacgtca cggactcccc tcctgagctc
     3781 tctgagtgca accagcaaca attccaccgt ggcttgcatt gatagaaatg ggctgcaaag
     3841 ctgtcccatc aaggaagaca gcttcttgca gcgatacagc tcagacccca caggcgcctt
     3901 gactgaggac agcatagacg acaccttcct cccagtgcct gaatacataa accagtccgt
     3961 tcccaaaagg cccgctggct ctgtgcagaa tcctgtctat cacaatcagc ctctgaaccc
     4021 cgcgcccagc agagacccac actaccagga cccccacagc actgcagtgg gcaaccccga
     4081 gtatctcaac actgtccagc ccacctgtgt caacagcaca ttcgacagcc ctgcccactg
     4141 ggcccagaaa ggcagccacc aaattagcct ggacaaccct gactaccagc aggacttctt
     4201 tcccaaggaa gccaagccaa atggcatctt taagggctcc acagctgaaa atgcagaata
     4261 cctaagggtc gcgccacaaa gcagtgaatt tattggagca tgattgccaa ctttcttgta
     4321 caaagttggc attataagaa agcattgctt atcaatttgt tgcaacgaac aggtcactat
     4381 cagtcaaaat aaaatcatta tttgccatcc agctgatatc ccctatagtg agtcgtatta
     4441 catggtcata gctgtttcct ggcagctctg gcccgtgtct caaaatctct gatgttacat
     4501 tgcacaagat aaaaatatat catcatgcct cctctagacc agccaggaca gaaatgcctc
     4561 gacttcgctg ctacccaagg ttgccgggtg acgcacaccg tggaaacgga tgaaggcacg
     4621 aacccagtgg acataagcct gttcggttcg taagctgtaa tgcaagtagc gtatgcgctc
     4681 acgcaactgg tccagaacct tgaccgaacg cagcggtggt aacggcgcag tggcggtttt
     4741 catggcttgt tatgactgtt tttttggggt acagtctatg cctcgggcat ccaagcagca
     4801 agcgcgttac gccgtgggtc gatgtttgat gttatggagc agcaacgatg ttacgcagca
     4861 gggcagtcgc cctaaaacaa agttaaacat tatgagggaa gcggtgatcg ccgaagtatc
     4921 gactcaacta tcagaggtag ttggcgtcat cgagcgccat ctcgaaccga cgttgctggc
     4981 cgtacatttg tacggctccg cagtggatgg cggcctgaag ccacacagtg atattgattt
     5041 gctggttacg gtgaccgtaa ggcttgatga aacaacgcgg cgagctttga tcaacgacct
     5101 tttggaaact tcggcttccc ctggagagag cgagattctc cgcgctgtag aagtcaccat
     5161 tgttgtgcac gacgacatca ttccgtggcg ttatccagct aagcgcgaac tgcaatttgg
     5221 agaatggcag cgcaatgaca ttcttgcagg tatcttcgag ccagccacga tcgacattga
     5281 tctggctatc ttgctgacaa aagcaagaga acatagcgtt gccttggtag gtccagcggc
     5341 ggaggaactc tttgatccgg ttcctgaaca ggatctattt gaggcgctaa atgaaacctt
     5401 aacgctatgg aactcgccgc ccgactgggc tggcgatgag cgaaatgtag tgcttacgtt
     5461 gtcccgcatt tggtacagcg cagtaaccgg caaaatcgcg ccgaaggatg tcgctgccga
     5521 ctgggcaatg gagcgcctgc cggcccagta tcagcccgtc atacttgaag ctagacaggc
     5581 ttatcttgga caagaagaag atcgcttggc ctcgcgcgca gatcagttgg aagaatttgt
     5641 ccactacgtg aaaggcgaga tcaccaaggt agtcggcaaa taaccctcga gccacccatg
     5701 accaaaatcc cttaacgtga gttacgcgtc gttccactga gcgtcagacc ccgtagaaaa
     5761 gatcaaagga tcttcttgag atcctttttt tctgcgcgta atctgctgct tgcaaacaaa
     5821 aaaaccaccg ctaccagcgg tggtttgttt gccggatcaa gagctaccaa ctctttttcc
     5881 gaaggtaact ggcttcagca gagcgcagat accaaatact gttcttctag tgtagccgta
     5941 gttaggccac cacttcaaga actctgtagc accgcctaca tacctcgctc tgctaatcct
     6001 gttaccagtg gctgctgcca gtggcgataa gtcgtgtctt accgggttgg actcaagacg
     6061 atagttaccg gataaggcgc agcggtcggg ctgaacgggg ggttcgtgca cacagcccag
     6121 cttggagcga acgacctaca ccgaactgag atacctacag cgtgagctat gagaaagcgc
     6181 cacgcttccc gaagggagaa aggcggacag gtatccggta agcggcaggg tcggaacagg
     6241 agagcgcacg agggagcttc cagggggaaa cgcctggtat ctttatagtc ctgtcgggtt
     6301 tcgccacctc tgacttgagc gtcgattttt gtgatgctcg tcaggggggc ggagcctatg
     6361 gaaaaacgcc agcaacgcgg cctttttacg gttcctggcc ttttgctggc cttttgctca
     6421 catgtt
//
