[The description below was written by a language model from this plasmid's Addgene catalogue record and the feature table of its GenBank file.]
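Description:
pDONR223_EGFR_p.Q1020H is a 6,426 bp Gateway entry clone built on the Invitrogen pDONR223 backbone and carrying the human epidermal growth factor receptor (EGFR) open reading frame with a Q1020H missense substitution. It is a bacterial propagation plasmid, not an expression vector. It replicates in E. coli from a high-copy ColE1/pUC-type origin and is selected with spectinomycin through the aadA aminoglycoside adenylyltransferase gene, which also confers streptomycin resistance.

The EGFR coding sequence, annotated as the receptor precursor, sits between attL1 and attL2 recombination sites. This allows an LR Clonase reaction to move it directionally into any attR-containing destination vector that supplies a promoter, tags or viral delivery elements. The record lists no promoter for the insert. The only promoter annotated is a T7 promoter downstream of attL2, oriented back toward the insert on the opposite strand, so it would not produce sense EGFR transcript. The rrnB T1 and T2 terminators lie upstream of attL1 and shield the cassette from read-through transcription from the backbone. M13 forward and reverse primer sites flank the att sites and can be used to verify the insert by sequencing. The clone is in "closed" format, meaning a stop codon immediately follows the ORF. The native C-terminus is therefore retained, and C-terminal fusions from a destination vector will not be translated.

The plasmid belongs to the Target Accelerator Plasmid Collection, a set of cancer-associated alleles assembled for high-throughput functional phenotyping of somatic mutations found in lung cancer. It serves as the source clone for transferring this EGFR variant into expression vectors, where it can be compared with the wild-type receptor and other alleles.
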