Addgene plasmid #82812: pDONR223_EGFR_p.Q1020H
Purpose: Gateway Donor vector containing EGFR, part of the Target Accelerator Plasmid Collection.
Depositing lab: Jesse Boehm & Matthew Meyerson & David Root. Depositing organization: Broad Institute. Publication: High-throughput Phenotyping of Lung Cancer Somatic Mutations. Berger AH, Brooks AN, Wu X, Shrestha Y, Chouinard C, Piccioni F, Bagul M, Kamburov A, Imielinski M, Hogstrom L, Zhu C, Yang X, Pantel S, Sakai R, Watson J, Kaplan N, Campbell JD, Singh S, Root DE, Narayan R, Natoli T, Lahr DL, Tirosh I, Tamayo P, Getz G, Wong B, Doench J, Subramanian A, Golub TR, Meyerson M, Boehm JS. Cancer Cell. 2016 Aug 8;30(2):214-28. doi: 10.1016/j.ccell.2016.06.022. Epub 2016 Jul 28. PubMed 27478040.
Backbone
  Vector backbone: pDONR223
  Backbone manufacturer: Invitrogen
  Vector type: Gateway Entry vector
Growth in bacteria
  Bacterial resistance: Spectinomycin, 50 μg/mL
  Growth temperature: 37°C
  Growth strain: DH5alpha
  Copy number: High Copy
Gene/Insert
  Gene/Insert name: EGFR (alt name: NM_005228)
  Species: H. sapiens (human)
  Mutation: Q1020H
  Entrez Gene: EGFR (a.k.a. ERBB, ERBB1, ERRP, HER1, NISBD2, NNCIS, PIG61, mENA)
  Promoter: None
  Cloning method: Gateway Cloning
  Sequencing primers: 5′ M13pUC-fwd; 3′ M13-Rev
Terms and licenses: Academic/Nonprofit Terms; Industry Terms: Not Available to Industry
Depositor comments: CLOSED (stop codon immediately follows insert)
How to cite: pDONR223_EGFR_p.Q1020H was a gift from Jesse Boehm & Matthew Meyerson & David Root (Addgene plasmid # 82812 ; http://n2t.net/addgene:82812 ; RRID:Addgene_82812)
