>Addgene plasmid #82812 | pDONR223_EGFR_p.Q1020H | depositor partial sequence | sequence record 157538 | Insert sequence
ATGCGACCCTCCGGGACGGCCGGGGCAGCGCTCCTGGCGCTGCTGGCTGCGCTCTGCCCGGCGAGTCGGG
CTCTGGAGGAAAAGAAAGTTTGCCAAGGCACGAGTAACAAGCTCACGCAGTTGGGCACTTTTGAAGATCA
TTTTCTCAGCCTCCAGAGGATGTTCAATAACTGTGAGGTGGTCCTTGGGAATTTGGAAATTACCTATGTG
CAGAGGAATTATGATCTTTCCTTCTTAAAGACCATCCAGGAGGTGGCTGGTTATGTCCTCATTGCCCTCA
ACACAGTGGAGCGAATTCCTTTGGAAAACCTGCAGATCATCAGAGGAAATATGTACTACGAAAATTCCTA
TGCCTTAGCAGTCTTATCTAACTATGATGCAAATAAAACCGGACTGAAGGAGCTGCCCATGAGAAATTTA
CAGGAAATCCTGCATGGCGCCGTGCGGTTCAGCAACAACCCTGCCCTGTGCAACGTGGAGAGCATCCAGT
GGCGGGACATAGTCAGCAGTGACTTTCTCAGCAACATGTCGATGGACTTCCAGAACCACCTGGGCAGCTG
CCAAAAGTGTGATCCAAGCTGTCCCAATGGGAGCTGCTGGGGTGCAGGAGAGGAGAACTGCCAGAAACTG
ACCAAAATCATCTGTGCCCAGCAGTGCTCCGGGCGCTGCCGTGGCAAGTCCCCCAGTGACTGCTGCCACA
ACCAGTGTGCTGCAGGCTGCACAGGCCCCCGGGAGAGCGACTGCCTGGTCTGCCGCAAATTCCGAGACGA
AGCCACGTGCAAGGACACCTGCCCCCCACTCATGCTCTACAACCCCACCACGTACCAGATGGATGTGAAC
CCCGAGGGCAAATACAGCTTTGGTGCCACCTGCGTGAAGAAGTGTCCCCGTAATTATGTGGTGACAGATC
ACGGCTCGTGCGTCCGAGCCTGTGGGGCCGACAGCTATGAGATGGAGGAAGACGGCGTCCGCAAGTGTAA
GAAGTGCGAAGGGCCTTGCCGCAAAGTGTGTAACGGAATAGGTATTGGTGAATTTAAAGACTCACTCTCC
ATAAATGCTACGAATATTAAACACTTCAAAAACTGCACCTCCATCAGTGGCGATCTCCACATCCTGCCGG
TGGCATTTAGGGGTGACTCCTTCACACATACTCCTCCTCTGGATCCACAGGAACTGGATATTCTGAAAAC
CGTAAAGGAAATCACAGGGTTTTTGCTGATTCAGGCTTGGCCTGAAAACAGGACGGACCTCCATGCCTTT
GAGAACCTAGAAATCATACGCGGCAGGACCAAGCAACATGGTCAGTTTTCTCTTGCAGTCGTCAGCCTGA
ACATAACATCCTTGGGATTACGCTCCCTCAAGGAGATAAGTGATGGAGATGTGATAATTTCAGGAAACAA
AAATTTGTGCTATGCAAATACAATAAACTGGAAAAAACTGTTTGGGACCTCCGGTCAGAAAACCAAAATT
ATAAGCAACAGAGGTGAAAACAGCTGCAAGGCCACAGGCCAGGTCTGCCATGCCTTGTGCTCCCCCGAGG
GCTGCTGGGGCCCGGAGCCCAGGGACTGCGTCTCTTGCCGGAATGTCAGCCGAGGCAGGGAATGCGTGGA
CAAGTGCAACCTTCTGGAGGGTGAGCCAAGGGAGTTTGTGGAGAACTCTGAGTGCATACAGTGCCACCCA
GAGTGCCTGCCTCAGGCCATGAACATCACCTGCACAGGACGGGGACCAGACAACTGTATCCAGTGTGCCC
ACTACATTGACGGCCCCCACTGCGTCAAGACCTGCCCGGCAGGAGTCATGGGAGAAAACAACACCCTGGT
CTGGAAGTACGCAGACGCCGGCCATGTGTGCCACCTGTGCCATCCAAACTGCACCTACGGATGCACTGGG
CCAGGTCTTGAAGGCTGTCCAACGAATGGGCCTAAGATCCCGTCCATCGCCACTGGGATGGTGGGGGCCC
TCCTCTTGCTGCTGGTGGTGGCCCTGGGGATCGGCCTCTTCATGCGAAGGCGCCACATCGTTCGGAAGCG
CACGCTGCGGAGGCTGCTGCAGGAGAGGGAGCTTGTGGAGCCTCTTACACCCAGTGGAGAAGCTCCCAAC
CAAGCTCTCTTGAGGATCTTGAAGGAAACTGAATTCAAAAAGATCAAAGTGCTGGGCTCCGGTGCGTTCG
GCACGGTGTATAAGGGACTCTGGATCCCAGAAGGTGAGAAAGTTAAAATTCCCGTCGCTATCAAGGAATT
AAGAGAAGCAACATCTCCGAAAGCCAACAAGGAAATCCTCGATGAAGCCTACGTGATGGCCAGCGTGGAC
AACCCCCACGTGTGCCGCCTGCTGGGCATCTGCCTCACCTCCACCGTGCAACTCATCACGCAGCTCATGC
CCTTCGGCTGCCTCCTGGACTATGTCCGGGAACACAAAGACAATATTGGCTCCCAGTACCTGCTCAACTG
GTGTGTGCAGATCGCAAAGGGCATGAACTACTTGGAGGACCGTCGCTTGGTGCACCGCGACCTGGCAGCC
AGGAACGTACTGGTGAAAACACCGCAGCATGTCAAGATCACAGATTTTGGGCTGGCCAAACTGCTGGGTG
CGGAAGAGAAAGAATACCATGCAGAAGGAGGCAAAGTGCCTATCAAGTGGATGGCATTGGAATCAATTTT
ACACAGAATCTATACCCACCAGAGTGATGTCTGGAGCTACGGGGTGACCGTTTGGGAGTTGATGACCTTT
GGATCCAAGCCATATGACGGAATCCCTGCCAGCGAGATCTCCTCCATCCTGGAGAAAGGAGAACGCCTCC
CTCAGCCACCCATATGTACCATCGATGTCTACATGATCATGGTCAAGTGCTGGATGATAGACGCAGATAG
TCGCCCAAAGTTCCGTGAGTTGATCATCGAATTCTCCAAAATGGCCCGAGACCCCCAGCGCTACCTTGTC
ATTCAGGGGGATGAAAGAATGCATTTGCCAAGTCCTACAGACTCCAACTTCTACCGTGCCCTGATGGATG
AAGAAGACATGGACGACGTGGTGGATGCCGACGAGTACCTCATCCCACATCAGGGCTTCTTCAGCAGCCC
CTCCACGTCACGGACTCCCCTCCTGAGCTCTCTGAGTGCAACCAGCAACAATTCCACCGTGGCTTGCATT
GATAGAAATGGGCTGCAAAGCTGTCCCATCAAGGAAGACAGCTTCTTGCAGCGATACAGCTCAGACCCCA
CAGGCGCCTTGACTGAGGACAGCATAGACGACACCTTCCTCCCAGTGCCTGAATACATAAACCAGTCCGT
TCCCAAAAGGCCCGCTGGCTCTGTGCAGAATCCTGTCTATCACAATCAGCCTCTGAACCCCGCGCCCAGC
AGAGACCCACACTACCAGGACCCCCACAGCACTGCAGTGGGCAACCCCGAGTATCTCAACACTGTCCAGC
CCACCTGTGTCAACAGCACATTCGACAGCCCTGCCCACTGGGCCCAGAAAGGCAGCCACCAAATTAGCCT
GGACAACCCTGACTACCAGCAGGACTTCTTTCCCAAGGAAGCCAAGCCAAATGGCATCTTTAAGGGCTCC
ACAGCTGAAAATGCAGAATACCTAAGGGTCGCGCCACAAAGCAGTGAATTTATTGGAGCATGA
